>Addgene plasmid | pB-GLUT4-7myc-GFP Sequencing Result | analyzer sequence | sequence record 372939
GAACAGATGGAACAGCTGAATATGGGCCAAACAGGATATCTGTGGTAAGCAGTTCCTGCCCCGGCTCAGG
GCCAAGAACAGATGGTCCCCAGATGCGGTCCAGCCCTCAGCAGTTTCTAGAGAACCATCAGATGTTTCCA
GGGTGCCCCAAGGACCTGAAATGACCCTGTGCCTTATTTGAACTAACCAATCAGTTCGCTTCTCGCTTCT
GTTCGCGCGCTTCTGCTCCCCGAGCTCAATAAAAGAGCCCACAACCCCTCACTCGGCGCGCCAGTCCTCC
GATTGACTGAGTCGCCCGGGTACCCGTGTATCCAATAAACCCTCTTGCAGTTGCATCCGACTTGTGGTCT
CGCTGTTCCTTGGGAGGGTCTCCTCTGAGTGATTGACTACCCGTCAGCGGGGGTCTTTCATTTGGGGGCT
CGTCCGGGATCGGGAGACCCCTGCCCAGGGACCACCGACCCACCACCGGGAGGTAAGCTGGCCAGCAACT
TATCTGTGTCTGTCCGATTGTCTAGTGTCTATGACTGATTTTATGCGCCTGCGTCGGTACTAGTTAGCTA
ACTAGCTCTGTATCTGGCGGACCCGTGGTGGAACTGACGAGTTCGGAACACCCGGCCGCAACCCTGGGAG
ACGTCCCAGGGACTTCGGGGGCCGTTTTTGTGGCCCGACCTGAGTCCAAAAATCCCGATCGTTTTGGACT
CTTTGGTGCACCCCCCTTAGAGGAGGGATATGTGGTTCTGGTAGGAGACGAGAACCTAAAACAGTTCCCG
CCTCCGTCTGAATTTTTGCTTTCGGTTTGGGACCGAAGCCGCGCCGCGCGTCTTGTCTGCTGCAGCATCG
TTCTGTGTTGTCTCTGTCTGACTGTGTTTCTGTATTTGTCTGAAAATTTGGGCCCGGGCCAGACTGTTAC
CACTCCCTTAAGTTTGACCTTAGGTCACTGGAAAGATGTCGAGCGGATCGCTCACAACCAGTCGGTAGAT
GTCAAGAAGAGACGTTGGGTTACCTTCTGCTCTGCAGAATGGCCAACCTTTAACGTCGGATGGCCGCGAG
ACGGCACCTTTAACCGAGACCTCATCACCCAGGTTAAGATCAAGGTCTTTTCACCTGGCCCGCATGGACA
CCCAGACCAGGTCCCCTACATCGTGACCTGGGAAGCCTTGGCTTTTGACCCCCCTCCCTGGGTCAAGCCC
TTTGTACACCCTAAGCCTCCGCCTCCTCTTCCTCCATCCGCCCCGTCTCTCCCCCTTGAACCTCCTCGTT
CGACCCCGCCTCGATCCTCCCTTTATCCAGCCCTCACTCCTTCTCTAGGCGCCCCCATATGGCCATATGA
GATCTTATATGGGGCACCCCCGCCCCTTGTAAACTTCCCTGACCCTGACATGACAAGAGTTACTAACAGC
CCCTCTCTCCAAGCTCACTTACAGGCTCTCTACTTAGTCCAGCACGAAGTCTGGAGACCTCTGGCGGCAG
CCTACCAAGAACAACTGGACCGACCGGTGGTACCTCACCCTTACCGAGTCGGCGACACAGTGTGGGTCCG
CCGACACCAGACTAAGAACCTAGAACCTCGCTGGAAAGGACCTTACACAGTCCTGCTGACCACCCCCACC
GCCCTCAAAGTAGACGGCATCGCAGCTTGGATACACGCCGCCCACGTGAAGGCTGCCGACCCCGGGGGTG
GACCATCCTCTAGACTGCCGGATCCCAGTGTGGTGGTACGGGAATTCTAAGCCGCCACCATGCCGTCGGG
TTTCCAGCAGATCGGCTCTGAAGATGGGGAACCCCCTCAGCAGCGAGTGACTGGGACACTGGTCCTTGCT
GTATTCTCAGCTGTGCTTGGCTCCCTTCAGTTTGGCTATAACATTGGAGTCATCAACGCCCCACAGAAAG
TGATTGAACAGAGCTACAATGCAACTTGGCTGGGTAGGCAGGGTCCTGCAGAGGAGCAAAAGCTTATTTC
TGAAGAGGACTTGAATGAAATGGAGCAAAAGCTCATTTCTGAAGAGGACTTGAATGAAATGGAGCAAAAG
CTCATTTCTGAAGAGGACTTGAATGAAATGGAGCAAAAGCTCATTTCTGAAGAGGACTTGAATGAAATGG
AGCAAAAGCTCATTTCTGAAGAGGACTTGAATGAAATGGAGAGCTTGGGCGACCTCACCATGGAGCAAAA
GCTCATTTCTGAAGAGGACTTGAACTCAAGACCTCTTGAGCCTGCAGAGGAGCAAAAGCTTATTTCTGAA
GAGGACTTGCTTAAGGGACCCAGCTCCATCCCTCCAGGCACCCTCACCACCCTCTGGGCCCTCTCCGTGG
CCATCTTTTCCGTGGGCGGCATGATTTCCTCCTTCCTCATTGGTATCATCTCTCAGTGGCTTGGAAGGAA
AAGGGCCATGCTGGTCAACAATGTCCTGGCGGTGCTGGGGGGCAGCCTCATGGGCCTGGCCAACGCTGCT
GCCTCCTATGAAATGCTCATCCTTGGACGATTCCTCATTGGCGCCTACTCAGGGCTGACATCAGGGCTGG
TGCCCATGTACGTGGGGGAGATTGCTCCCACTCACCTGCGGGGCGCCCTGGGGACGCTCAACCAACTGGC
CATTGTTATCGGCATTCTGATCGCCCAGGTGCTGGGCTTGGAGTCCCTCCTGGGCACTGCCAGCCTGTGG
CCACTGCTCCTGGGCCTCACAGTGCTACCTGCCCTCCTGCAGCTGGTCCTGCTGCCCTTCTGTCCCGAGA
GCCCCCGCTACCTCTACATCATCCAGAATCTCGAGGGGCCTGCCAGAAAGAGTCTGAAGCGCCTGACAGG
CTGGGCCGATGTTTCTGGAGTGCTGGCTGAGCTGAAGGATGAGAAGCGGAAGCTGGAGCGTGAGCGGCCA
CTGTCCCTGCTCCAGCTCCTGGGCAGCCGTACCCACCGGCAGCCCCTGATCATTGCGGTCGTGCTGCAGC
TGAGCCAGCAGCTCTCTGGCATCAATGCTGTTTTCTATTATTCGACCAGCATCTTCGAGACAGCAGGGGT
AGGCCAGCCTGCCTATGCCACCATAGGAGCTGGTGTGGTCAACACAGTCTTCACCTTGGTCTCGGTGTTG
TTGGTGGAGCGGGCGGGGCGCCGGACGCTCCATCTCCTGGGCCTGGCGGGCATGTGTGGCTGTGCCATCC
TGATGACTGTGGCTCTGCTCCTGCTGGAGCGAGTTCCAGCCATGAGCTACGTCTCCATTGTGGCCATCTT
TGGCTTCGTGGCATTTTTTGAGATTGGCCCTGGCCCCATTCCTTGGTTCATCGTGGCCGAGCTCTTCAGC
CAGGGACCCCGCCCGGCAGCCATGGCTGTGGCTGGTTTCTCCAACTGGACGAGCAACTTCATCATTGGCA
TGGGTTTCCAGTATGTTGCGGAGGCTATGGGGCCCTACGTCTTCCTTCTATTTGCGGTCCTCCTGCTGGG
CTTCTTCATCTTCACCTTCTTAAGAGTACCTGAAACTCGAGGCCGGACGTTTGACCAGATCTCGGCTGCC
TTCCACCGGACACCCTCTCTTTTAGAGCAGGAGGTGAAACCCAGCACAGAACTTGAGTATTTAGGGCCAG
ATGAGAATGACCCGCGGGCCCGGGATCCACCGGTCGCCACCATGGTGAGCAAGGGCGAGGAGCTGTTCAC
CGGGGTGGTGCCCATCCTGGTCGAGCTGGACGGCGACGTAAACGGCCACAAGTTCAGCGTGTCCGGCGAG
GGCGAGGGCGATGCCACCTACGGCAAGCTGACCCTGAAGTTCATCTGCACCACCGGCAAGCTGCCCGTGC
CCTGGCCCACCCTCGTGACCACCCTGACCTACGGCGTGCAGTGCTTCAGCCGCTACCCCGACCACATGAA
GCAGCACGACTTCTTCAAGTCCGCCATGCCCGAAGGCTACGTCCAGGAGCGCACCATCTTCTTCAAGGAC
GACGGCAACTACAAGACCCGCGCCGAGGTGAAGTTCGAGGGCGACACCCTGGTGAACCGCATCGAGCTGA
AGGGCATCGACTTCAAGGAGGACGGCAACATCCTGGGGCACAAGCTGGAGTACAACTACAACAGCCACAA
CGTCTATATCATGGCCGACAAGCAGAAGAACGGCATCAAGGTGAACTTCAAGATCCGCCACAACATCGAG
GACGGCAGCGTGCAGCTCGCCGACCACTACCAGCAGAACACCCCCATCGGCGACGGCCCCGTGCTGCTGC
CCGACAACCACTACCTGAGCACCCAGTCCGCCCTGAGCAAAGACCCCAACGAGAAGCGCGATCACATGGT
CCTGCTGGAGTTCGTGACCGCCGCCGGGATCACTCTCGGCATGGACGAGCTGTACAAGTAAAGCGGCCGC
CAGCACAGTGGTCGACGATAAAATAAAAGATTTTATTTAGTCTCCAGAAAAAGGGGGGAATGAAAGACCC
CACCTGTAGGTTTGGCAAGCTAGCTTAAGTAACGCCATTTTGCAAGGCATGGAAAAATACATAACTGAGA
ATAGAGAAGTTCAGATCAAGGTCAGGAACAGATGGAACAGCTGAATATGGGCCAAACAGGATATCTGTGG
TAAGCAGTTCCTGCCCCGGCTCAGGGCCAA
Features (pLannotate 1.2.2; 7 found; start..end, strand, type, name):
    475..832     +  misc_feature   MMLV Ψ: packaging signal of Moloney murine leukemia virus (MMLV)
    897..1313    +  CDS            gag (truncated): truncated Moloney murine leukemia virus (MMLV) gag gene lacking the start codon
   1323..1697    +  misc_feature   pol region: Moloney murine leukemia virus (MMLV) pol region containing the splice acceptor site
   1740..3581    +  CDS            SLC2A4: GLUT4_HUMAN - Also known as GLUT4 From Homo sapiens (Human).
   3582..3604    +  misc_feature   MCS (fragment): multiple cloning site
   3612..4331    +  CDS            EGFP: the original enhanced GFP (Yang et al., 1996) mammalian codon-optimized
   4399..412     +  LTR            LTR (across the origin): long terminal repeat from Moloney murine leukemia virus
